>Addgene plasmid #184746 | TTR C10S S85C Y78F | addgene full sequence | sequence record 370139 | Addgene NGS Result
ATCCGGATATAGTTCCTCCTTTCAGCAAAAAACCCCTCAAGACCCGTTTAGAGGCCCCAAGGGGTTATGC
TAGTTATTGCTCAGCGGTGGCAGCAGCCAACTCAGCTTCCTTTCGGGCTTTGTAGCAGCCGGATCTCATT
CCTTGGGATTGGTGACGACAGCCGTGGTGGAATAGGAGTAGGGGCTCAGCAGGGCGGCAATGGTGTAGCG
GCGGGGGCCGGAGTCGTTGGCTGTGAATACCACCTCTGCATGCTCATGGAATGGGCAGATGCCAAGTGCC
TTCCAGAAAGATTTGGTGTCTATTTCCACTTTGTATATCCCTTCTACAAATTCCTCCTCAGTTGTGAGCC
CATGCAGCTCTCCAGACTCACTGGTTTTCCCAGAGGCAAATGGCTCCCAGGTGTCATCAGCAGCCTTTCT
GAACACATGCACGGCCACATTGATGGCAGGACTGCCTCGGACAGCATCTAGAACTTTGACCATCAGAGGA
CTCTTGGATTCACCGGTGCCCGTAGGACCCATATGTATATCTCCTTCTTAAAGTTAAACAAAATTATTTC
TAGAGGGGAATTGTTATCCGCTCACAATTCCCCTATAGTGAGTCGTATTAATTTCGCGGGATCGAGATCG
ATCTCGATCCTCTACGCCGGACGCATCGTGGCCGGCATCACCGGCGCCACAGGTGCGGTTGCTGGCGCCT
ATATCGCCGACATCACCGATGGGGAAGATCGGGCTCGCCACTTCGGGCTCATGAGCGCTTGTTTCGGCGT
GGGTATGGTGGCAGGCCCCGTGGCCGGGGGACTGTTGGGCGCCATCTCCTTGCATGCACCATTCCTTGCG
GCGGCGGTGCTCAACGGCCTCAACCTACTACTGGGCTGCTTCCTAATGCAGGAGTCGCATAAGGGAGAGC
GTCGAGATCCCGGACACCATCGAATGGCGCAAAACCTTTCGCGGTATGGCATGATAGCGCCCGGAAGAGA
GTCAATTCAGGGTGGTGAATGTGAAACCAGTAACGTTATACGATGTCGCAGAGTATGCCGGTGTCTCTTA
TCAGACCGTTTCCCGCGTGGTGAACCAGGCCAGCCACGTTTCTGCGAAAACGCGGGAAAAAGTGGAAGCG
GCGATGGCGGAGCTGAATTACATTCCCAACCGCGTGGCACAACAACTGGCGGGCAAACAGTCGTTGCTGA
TTGGCGTTGCCACCTCCAGTCTGGCCCTGCACGCGCCGTCGCAAATTGTCGCGGCGATTAAATCTCGCGC
CGATCAACTGGGTGCCAGCGTGGTGGTGTCGATGGTAGAACGAAGCGGCGTCGAAGCCTGTAAAGCGGCG
GTGCACAATCTTCTCGCGCAACGCGTCAGTGGGCTGATCATTAACTATCCGCTGGATGACCAGGATGCCA
TTGCTGTGGAAGCTGCCTGCACTAATGTTCCGGCGTTATTTCTTGATGTCTCTGACCAGACACCCATCAA
CAGTATTATTTTCTCCCATGAAGACGGTACGCGACTGGGCGTGGAGCATCTGGTCGCATTGGGTCACCAG
CAAATCGCGCTGTTAGCGGGCCCATTAAGTTCTGTCTCGGCGCGTCTGCGTCTGGCTGGCTGGCATAAAT
ATCTCACTCGCAATCAAATTCAGCCGATAGCGGAACGGGAAGGCGACTGGAGTGCCATGTCCGGTTTTCA
ACAAACCATGCAAATGCTGAATGAGGGCATCGTTCCCACTGCGATGCTGGTTGCCAACGATCAGATGGCG
CTGGGCGCAATGCGCGCCATTACCGAGTCCGGGCTGCGCGTTGGTGCGGACATCTCGGTAGTGGGATACG
ACGATACCGAAGACAGCTCATGTTATATCCCGCCGTTAACCACCATCAAACAGGATTTTCGCCTGCTGGG
GCAAACCAGCGTGGACCGCTTGCTGCAACTCTCTCAGGGCCAGGCGGTGAAGGGCAATCAGCTGTTGCCC
GTCTCACTGGTGAAAAGAAAAACCACCCTGGCGCCCAATACGCAAACCGCCTCTCCCCGCGCGTTGGCCG
ATTCATTAATGCAGCTGGCACGACAGGTTTCCCGACTGGAAAGCGGGCAGTGAGCGCAACGCAATTAATG
TAAGTTAGCTCACTCATTAGGCACCGGGATCTCGACCGATGCCCTTGAGAGCCTTCAACCCAGTCAGCTC
CTTCCGGTGGGCGCGGGGCATGACTATCGTCGCCGCACTTATGACTGTCTTCTTTATCATGCAACTCGTA
GGACAGGTGCCGGCAGCGCTCTGGGTCATTTTCGGCGAGGACCGCTTTCGCTGGAGCGCGACGATGATCG
GCCTGTCGCTTGCGGTATTCGGAATCTTGCACGCCCTCGCTCAAGCCTTCGTCACTGGTCCCGCCACCAA
ACGTTTCGGCGAGAAGCAGGCCATTATCGCCGGCATGGCGGCCCCACGGGTGCGCATGATCGTGCTCCTG
TCGTTGAGGACCCGGCTAGGCTGGCGGGGTTGCCTTACTGGTTAGCAGAATGAATCACCGATACGCGAGC
GAACGTGAAGCGACTGCTGCTGCAAAACGTCTGCGACCTGAGCAACAACATGAATGGTCTTCGGTTTCCG
TGTTTCGTAAAGTCTGGAAACGCGGAAGTCAGCGCCCTGCACCATTATGTTCCGGATCTGCATCGCAGGA
TGCTGCTGGCTACCCTGTGGAACACCTACATCTGTATTAACGAAGCGCTGGCATTGACCCTGAGTGATTT
TTCTCTGGTCCCGCCGCATCCATACCGCCAGTTGTTTACCCTCACAACGTTCCAGTAACCGGGCATGTTC
ATCATCAGTAACCCGTATCGTGAGCATCCTCTCTCGTTTCATCGGTATCATTACCCCCATGAACAGAAAT
CCCCCTTACACGGAGGCATCAGTGACCAAACAGGAAAAAACCGCCCTTAACATGGCCCGCTTTATCAGAA
GCCAGACATTAACGCTTCTGGAGAAACTCAACGAGCTGGACGCGGATGAACAGGCAGACATCTGTGAATC
GCTTCACGACCACGCTGATGAGCTTTACCGCAGCTGCCTCGCGCGTTTCGGTGATGACGGTGAAAACCTC
TGACACATGCAGCTCCCGGAGACGGTCACAGCTTGTCTGTAAGCGGATGCCGGGAGCAGACAAGCCCGTC
AGGGCGCGTCAGCGGGTGTTGGCGGGTGTCGGGGCGCAGCCATGACCCAGTCACGTAGCGATAGCGGAGT
GTATACTGGCTTAACTATGCGGCATCAGAGCAGATTGTACTGAGAGTGCACCATTGCGGTGTGAAATACC
GCACAGATGCGTAAGGAGAAAATACCGCATCAGGCGCTCTTCCGCTTCCTCGCTCACTGACTCGCTGCGC
TCGGTCGTTCGGCTGCGGCGAGCGGTATCAGCTCACTCAAAGGCGGTAATACGGTTATCCACAGAATCAG
GGGATAACGCAGGAAAGAACATGTGAGCAAAAGGCCAGCAAAAGGCCAGGAACCGTAAAAAGGCCGCGTT
GCTGGCGTTTTTCCATAGGCTCCGCCCCCCTGACGAGCATCACAAAAATCGACGCTCAAGTCAGAGGTGG
CGAAACCCGACAGGACTATAAAGATACCAGGCGTTTCCCCCTGGAAGCTCCCTCGTGCGCTCTCCTGTTC
CGACCCTGCCGCTTACCGGATACCTGTCCGCCTTTCTCCCTTCGGGAAGCGTGGCGCTTTCTCATAGCTC
ACGCTGTAGGTATCTCAGTTCGGTGTAGGTCGTTCGCTCCAAGCTGGGCTGTGTGCACGAACCCCCCGTT
CAGCCCGACCGCTGCGCCTTATCCGGTAACTATCGTCTTGAGTCCAACCCGGTAAGACACGACTTATCGC
CACTGGCAGCAGCCACTGGTAACAGGATTAGCAGAGCGAGGTATGTAGGCGGTGCTACAGAGTTCTTGAA
GTGGTGGCCTAACTACGGCTACACTAGAAGGACAGTATTTGGTATCTGCGCTCTGCTGAAGCCAGTTACC
TTCGGAAAAAGAGTTGGTAGCTCTTGATCCGGCAAACAAACCACCGCTGGTAGCGGTGGTTTTTTTGTTT
GCAAGCAGCAGATTACGCGCAGAAAAAAAGGATCTCAAGAAGATCCTTTGATCTTTTCTACGGGGTCTGA
CGCTCAGTGGAACGAAAACTCACGTTAAGGGATTTTGGTCATGAACAATAAAACTGTCTGCTTACATAAA
CAGTAATACAAGGGGTGTTATGAGCCATATTCAACGGGAAACGTCTTGCTCTAGGCCGCGATTAAATTCC
AACATGGATGCTGATTTATATGGGTATAAATGGGCTCGCGATAATGTCGGGCAATCAGGTGCGACAATCT
ATCGATTGTATGGGAAGCCCGATGCGCCAGAGTTGTTTCTGAAACATGGCAAAGGTAGCGTTGCCAATGA
TGTTACAGATGAGATGGTCAGACTAAACTGGCTGACGGAATTTATGCCTCTTCCGACCATCAAGCATTTT
ATCCGTACTCCTGATGATGCATGGTTACTCACCACTGCGATCCCCGGGAAAACAGCATTCCAGGTATTAG
AAGAATATCCTGATTCAGGTGAAAATATTGTTGATGCGCTGGCAGTGTTCCTGCGCCGGTTGCATTCGAT
TCCTGTTTGTAATTGTCCTTTTAACAGCGATCGCGTATTTCGTCTCGCTCAGGCGCAATCACGAATGAAT
AACGGTTTGGTTGATGCGAGTGATTTTGATGACGAGCGTAATGGCTGGCCTGTTGAACAAGTCTGGAAAG
AAATGCATAAACTTTTGCCATTCTCACCGGATTCAGTCGTCACTCATGGTGATTTCTCACTTGATAACCT
TATTTTTGACGAGGGGAAATTAATAGGTTGTATTGATGTTGGACGAGTCGGAATCGCAGACCGATACCAG
GATCTTGCCATCCTATGGAACTGCCTCGGTGAGTTTTCTCCTTCATTACAGAAACGGCTTTTTCAAAAAT
ATGGTATTGATAATCCTGATATGAATAAATTGCAGTTTCATTTGATGCTCGATGAGTTTTTCTAAGAATT
AATTCATGAGCGGATACATATTTGAATGTATTTAGAAAAATAAACAAATAGGGGTTCCGCGCACATTTCC
CCGAAAAGTGCCACCTAAATTGTAAGCGTTAATATTTTGTTAAAATTCGCGTTAAATTTTTGTTAAATCA
GCTCATTTTTTAACCAATAGGCCAAAATCGGCAAAATCCCTTATAAATCAAAAGAATAGACCGAGATAGG
GT
[37 nt withheld, positions 5253-5289]
AAAGAACGTGGACTCCAACGTCAAAGG
[49 nt withheld, positions 5317-5365]
T
[91 nt withheld, positions 5367-5457]
G
[124 nt withheld, positions 5459-5582]
CCCATTCGCCA
Features (pLannotate 1.2.2; 18 found; start..end, strand, type, name):
     26..73      -  terminator     T7 terminator: transcription terminator for bacteriophage T7 RNA polymerase
     81..123     -  CDS            SET1 (fragment): solubility-enhancement tag derived from T7 phage gene 10B
    139..519     -  CDS            TTR (fragment): TTHY_HUMAN - Also known as PALB. Experimental evidence at protein level: Swiss-Prot protein existence level 1. Thyroid hormone-binding protein. Probably transports thyroxine from the bloodstream to the brain. From Homo sapiens (Human).
    530..552     -  RBS            RBS: efficient ribosome binding site from bacteriophage T7 gene 10 (Olins and Rangwala, 1989)
    567..591     -  protein_bind   lac operator: The lac repressor binds to the lac operator to inhibit transcription in E. coli. This inhibition can be relieved by adding lactose or isopropyl-β-D-thiogalactopyranoside (IPTG). lac repressor encoded by lacI
    592..610     -  promoter       T7 promoter: promoter for bacteriophage T7 RNA polymerase
    636..915     +  CDS            TcR (fragment): tetracycline efflux protein; tet; confers resistance to tetracycline
    923..1000    +  promoter       lacI promoter: lacI
   1001..2083    +  CDS            lacI: lac repressor; lacI; The lac repressor binds to the lac operator to inhibit transcription in E. coli. This inhibition can be relieved by adding lactose or isopropyl-β-D-thiogalactopyranoside (IPTG).
   2096..2117    +  protein_bind   CAP binding site: CAP binding activates transcription in the presence of cAMP. E. coli catabolite activator protein
   2132..2423    +  CDS            TcR (fragment): tetracycline efflux protein; tet; confers resistance to tetracycline
   2495..2875    -  CDS            YPB1_ECOLX: Protein predicted: Swiss-Prot protein existence level 4. From Escherichia coli.
   2892..3083    +  CDS            rop: Rop protein, which maintains plasmids at low copy number; rop
   3185..3324    +  misc_feature   bom: basis of mobility region from pBR322
   3510..4098    -  rep_origin     ori: high-copy-number ColE1/pMB1/pBR322/pUC origin of replication
   4220..5035    +  CDS            KanR: aminoglycoside phosphotransferase; aph(3')-Ia; confers resistance to kanamycin in bacteria or G418 (Geneticin®) in eukaryotes
   5044..5101    -  promoter       AmpR promoter (fragment): bla
   5224..5582    -  rep_origin     f1 ori (sequence partly withheld): f1 bacteriophage origin of replication; arrow indicates direction of (+) strand synthesis
