[The description below was written by a language model from this plasmid's Addgene catalogue record and pLannotate feature annotations shown in this document.]
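Description:
TTR C10S S85C Y78F is a pET29-based bacterial expression plasmid carrying the coding sequence of human transthyretin (TTR), a thyroid hormone-binding transport protein, with three point substitutions: C10S, S85C and Y78F. The roughly 387 bp insert was introduced by ligation-independent cloning, and the mutations were made on a wild-type TTR construct obtained from another laboratory. Expression is driven by a T7 promoter immediately followed by a lac operator and the efficient T7 gene 10 ribosome binding site, with a T7 terminator downstream. The plasmid also encodes lacI under its own promoter, so transcription is repressed until induced with IPTG in a host supplying T7 RNA polymerase. A short fragment annotated as a T7 gene 10B-derived solubility tag lies between the TTR reading frame and the terminator. The record does not say whether it is translated as part of the product, and no tags are listed in the catalogue fields.

The plasmid is maintained through a pBR322/ColE1-type origin together with rop and the bom region, consistent with its low-copy listing, and it is selected with kanamycin through the aph(3')-Ia gene. An f1 origin is also present, along with backbone remnants annotated as tetracycline-resistance fragments that are not functional markers. The sequenced record is 5,593 nt, somewhat shorter than the 5,758 bp total given in the catalogue entry. The stated purpose is bacterial production of human TTR mutants, and the associated study concerns the thermodynamic stability and aggregation kinetics of EF helix and EF loop variants of transthyretin. The record does not explain the role of each individual substitution.
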