Addgene plasmid #184746: TTR C10S S85C Y78F
Purpose: bacterial expression of human TTR mutants
Depositing lab: Peter Wright. Depositing organization: Scripps California (The Scripps Research Institute). Publication: Thermodynamic Stability and Aggregation Kinetics of EF Helix and EF Loop Variants of Transthyretin. Ferguson JA, Sun X, Dyson HJ, Wright PE. Biochemistry. 2021 Mar 16;60(10):756-764. doi: 10.1021/acs.biochem.1c00073. Epub 2021 Mar 1. PubMed 33645214.
Backbone
  Vector backbone: pet29
  Backbone manufacturer: emdmillipore
  Backbone size w/o insert (bp): 5371
  Total vector size (bp): 5758
  Vector type: Bacterial Expression
Growth in bacteria
  Bacterial resistance: Kanamycin, 50 μg/mL
  Growth temperature: 37°C
  Growth strain: DH5alpha
  Copy number: Low Copy
Gene/Insert
  Gene/Insert name: TTR
  Species: H. sapiens (human)
  Insert size (bp): 387
  Mutation: C10S, S85C, Y78F
  Entrez Gene: TTR (a.k.a. ATTR, CTS, CTS1, HEL111, HsT2651, PALB, TBPA, TTN)
  Promoter: T7
  Cloning method: Ligation Independent Cloning
  Sequencing primers: 5′ T7; 3′ T7
Resource information
  A portion of this plasmid was derived from a plasmid made by: We made mutations on the wild type construct received from the Kelly lab. Description of wild type TTR plasmid generation in supplementary info of this reference : https://pubs.acs.org/doi/abs/10.1021/cb5004477
Terms and licenses: Academic/Nonprofit Terms; Industry Terms: Not Available to Industry
How to cite: TTR C10S S85C Y78F was a gift from Peter Wright (Addgene plasmid # 184746 ; http://n2t.net/addgene:184746 ; RRID:Addgene_184746)
