>Addgene plasmid #184746 | TTR C10S S85C Y78F | depositor partial sequence | sequence record 358345 | T7 promoter to terminator
AACCGCACCTGTGGCGCCGGTGATGCCGGCCACGATGCGTCCGGCGTAGAGGATCGAGATCGATCTCGAT
CCCGCGAAATTAATACGACTCACTATAGGGGAATTGTGAGCGGATAACAATTCCCCTCTAGAAATAATTT
TGTTTAACTTTAAGAAGGAGATATACATATGGGTCCTACGGGCACCGGTGAATCCAAGAGTCCTCTGATG
GTCAAAGTTCTAGATGCTGTCCGAGGCAGTCCTGCCATCAATGTGGCCGTGCATGTGTTCAGAAAGGCTG
CTGATGACACCTGGGAGCCATTTGCCTCTGGGAAAACCAGTGAGTCTGGAGAGCTGCATGGGCTCACAAC
TGAGGAGGAATTTGTAGAAGGGATATACAAAGTGGAAATAGACACCAAATCTTTCTGGAAGGCACTTGGC
ATCTGCCCATTCCATGAGCATGCAGAGGTGGTATTCACAGCCAACGACTCCGGCCCCCGCCGCTACACCA
TTGCCGCCCTGCTGAGCCCCTACTCCTATTCCACCACGGCTGTCGTCACCAATCCCAAGGAATGAGATCC
GGCTGCTACAAAGCCCGAAAGGAAGCTGAGTTGGCTGCTGCCACCGCTGAGCAATAACTAGCATAACCCC
